Addgene plasmid #201196: SpyCatcher-DIIG
Purpose: Expresses a peptide from the LDL receptor binding site of PCSK9 genetically fused to SpyCatcher001 in bacteria
Depositing lab: Vesa Hytönen. Depositing organization: Tampere University, BioMediTech. Publication: Experimental VLP vaccine displaying a furin antigen elicits production of autoantibodies and is well tolerated in mice. Lampinen V, Ojanen MJT, Caro FM, Grohn S, Hankaniemi MM, Pesu M, Hytonen VP. Nanoscale Adv. 2024 Oct 9;6(24):6239-52. doi: 10.1039/d4na00483c. PubMed 39430302.
Backbone
  Vector backbone: pET-11b
  Backbone size w/o insert (bp): 5676
  Total vector size (bp): 5955
  Vector type: Bacterial Expression
Growth in bacteria
  Bacterial resistance: Ampicillin, 100 μg/mL
  Growth temperature: 37°C
  Growth strain: DH5alpha
  Copy number: High Copy
Gene/Insert
  Gene/Insert name: SpyCatcher-DIIG (alt name: DIIG)
  Species: H. sapiens (human), M. musculus (mouse), Synthetic
  Insert size (bp): 363
  Promoter: T7
  Tag / fusion protein: HisTag (N terminal on insert)
  Cloning method: Restriction Enzyme; 5′ cloning site XbaI (not destroyed); 3′ cloning site BlpI (not destroyed)
  Sequencing primers: 5′ atagtgagtcgtattaat; 3′ acccctcaagacccgttt
Resource information
  A portion of this plasmid was derived from a plasmid made by: The gene was synthesized and cloned by Genscript.
Terms and licenses: Academic/Nonprofit Terms; Industry Terms: Not Available to Industry
Depositor comments: Original publications: SpyCatcher: Zakeri B, Fierer JO, Celik E, Chittock EC, Schwarz-Linek U, Moy VT, Howarth M. Peptide tag forming a rapid covalent bond to a protein, through engineering a bacterial adhesin. Proc Natl Acad Sci U S A. 2012 Mar 20;109(12):E690-7. doi: 10.1073/pnas.1115485109. Epub 2012 Feb 24. PMID: 22366317; PMCID: PMC3311370.
How to cite: SpyCatcher-DIIG was a gift from Vesa Hytönen (Addgene plasmid # 201196 ; http://n2t.net/addgene:201196 ; RRID:Addgene_201196)
