[The description below was written by a language model from this plasmid's Addgene catalogue record and pLannotate feature annotations shown in this document.]
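Description:
SpyCatcher-DIIG is a bacterial expression plasmid built on the pET-11b backbone, about 6 kb in total, for producing a recombinant fusion protein in E. coli. It replicates from a pBR322/ColE1-type origin and also carries the rop gene and the bom mobility region. The catalogue lists it as high copy, although rop normally moderates copy number. Selection is by ampicillin through the β-lactamase gene and its own promoter. The annotation also finds several tetracycline-resistance fragments and the tet promoter. These are interrupted remnants of the pBR322 ancestry of pET vectors, not a functional marker.

The payload is a synthetic 363 bp open reading frame cloned between XbaI and BlpI sites. It encodes SpyCatcher001 fused to "DIIG", a peptide from the LDL receptor binding site of PCSK9, with an N-terminal His tag for affinity purification. The species field lists human, mouse and synthetic origins. The automated feature table does not annotate this coding sequence itself, but it sits in the gap between the T7 gene 10 ribosome binding site and the T7 terminator. Transcription runs from a T7 promoter followed directly by a lac operator, and the plasmid supplies lacI, so expression stays repressed until IPTG is added in a host that provides T7 RNA polymerase.

SpyCatcher forms a spontaneous covalent bond with the SpyTag peptide, so the purified fusion can be attached to SpyTag-bearing scaffolds. The associated publication concerns experimental virus-like particle vaccines that display self-antigens to raise autoantibodies in mice, which suggests the PCSK9 peptide serves as a displayable antigen in that setting. The record does not spell out its exact role.
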