Features (pLannotate 1.2.2; 17 found; start..end, strand, type, name):
     10..38      +  promoter       tet promoter: E. coli promoter for tetracycline efflux protein gene
     86..190     +  CDS            TcR (fragment): tetracycline efflux protein; tet; confers resistance to tetracycline
    213..260     -  terminator     T7 terminator: transcription terminator for bacteriophage T7 RNA polymerase
    646..668     -  RBS            RBS: efficient ribosome binding site from bacteriophage T7 gene 10 (Olins and Rangwala, 1989)
    683..707     -  protein_bind   lac operator: The lac repressor binds to the lac operator to inhibit transcription in E. coli. This inhibition can be relieved by adding lactose or isopropyl-β-D-thiogalactopyranoside (IPTG). lac repressor encoded by lacI
    708..726     -  promoter       T7 promoter: promoter for bacteriophage T7 RNA polymerase
    748..1027    +  CDS            TcR (fragment): tetracycline efflux protein; tet; confers resistance to tetracycline
   1035..1112    +  promoter       lacI promoter: lacI
   1113..2195    +  CDS            lacI: lac repressor; lacI; The lac repressor binds to the lac operator to inhibit transcription in E. coli. This inhibition can be relieved by adding lactose or isopropyl-β-D-thiogalactopyranoside (IPTG).
   2208..2229    +  protein_bind   CAP binding site: CAP binding activates transcription in the presence of cAMP. E. coli catabolite activator protein
   2244..2868    +  CDS            TcR (fragment): tetracycline efflux protein; tet; confers resistance to tetracycline
   3110..3490    -  CDS            YPB1_ECOLX: Protein predicted: Swiss-Prot protein existence level 4. From Escherichia coli.
   3507..3698    +  CDS            rop: Rop protein, which maintains plasmids at low copy number; rop
   3800..3939    +  misc_feature   bom: basis of mobility region from pBR322
   4125..4713    -  rep_origin     ori: high-copy-number ColE1/pMB1/pBR322/pUC origin of replication
   4884..5744    -  CDS            AmpR: β-lactamase; bla; confers resistance to ampicillin, carbenicillin, and related antibiotics
   5745..5849    -  promoter       AmpR promoter: bla
>Addgene plasmid #201196 | SpyCatcher-DIIG | addgene full sequence | sequence record 403130 | Addgene NGS Result
TTCTCATGTTTGACAGCTTATCATCGATAAGCTTTAATGCGGTAGTTTATCACAGTTAAATTGCTAACGC
AGTCAGGCACCGTGTATGAAATCTAACAATGCGCTCATCGTCATCCTCGGCACCGTCACCCTGGATGCTG
TAGGCATAGGCTTGGTTATGCCGGTACTGCCGGGCCTCTTGCGGGATATCCGGATATAGTTCCTCCTTTC
AGCAAAAAACCCCTCAAGACCCGTTTAGAGGCCCCAAGGGGTTATGCTAGTTATTGCTCAGCTTATTAGC
AGGTGCTGCAATCGCTGCTCGCACCGATGATATCCTCGAGGCCGTTAACGGTCACTTGACCCTGCTCGTT
AACGGTGAAGGTGATCGCGGTCGCCACTTCATAACCATCCGGCGCCGCGGTTTCAACAAAGGTGTATTTA
CCCGGATACAGGTAGAAATCCTTCACTTGGCCGTCGCTAATCCAGGTGCTGATGGTTTTACCGCTGCTAT
CACGCAGTTCCATGGTCGCGCCCGCCAGTTCCTTGCCATCCTCGTCACGTTTGCTAAACTTAATGTGGGT
CGCGCTGTCGCCGCTACCCTGGAAATACAGGTTCTCGGTGGTCGGGATATCGTAGTCGTGGTGGTGGTGG
TGATGCATATGTATATCTCCTTCTTAAAGTTAAACAAAATTATTTCTAGAGGGGAATTGTTATCCGCTCA
CAATTCCCCTATAGTGAGTCGTATTAATTTCGCGGGATCGAGATCTCGATCCTCTACGCCGGACGCATCG
TGGCCGGCATCACCGGCGCCACAGGTGCGGTTGCTGGCGCCTATATCGCCGACATCACCGATGGGGAAGA
TCGGGCTCGCCACTTCGGGCTCATGAGCGCTTGTTTCGGCGTGGGTATGGTGGCAGGCCCCGTGGCCGGG
GGACTGTTGGGCGCCATCTCCTTGCATGCACCATTCCTTGCGGCGGCGGTGCTCAACGGCCTCAACCTAC
TACTGGGCTGCTTCCTAATGCAGGAGTCGCATAAGGGAGAGCGTCGAGATCCCGGACACCATCGAATGGC
GCAAAACCTTTCGCGGTATGGCATGATAGCGCCCGGAAGAGAGTCAATTCAGGGTGGTGAATGTGAAACC
AGTAACGTTATACGATGTCGCAGAGTATGCCGGTGTCTCTTATCAGACCGTTTCCCGCGTGGTGAACCAG
GCCAGCCACGTTTCTGCGAAAACGCGGGAAAAAGTGGAAGCGGCGATGGCGGAGCTGAATTACATTCCCA
ACCGCGTGGCACAACAACTGGCGGGCAAACAGTCGTTGCTGATTGGCGTTGCCACCTCCAGTCTGGCCCT
GCACGCGCCGTCGCAAATTGTCGCGGCGATTAAATCTCGCGCCGATCAACTGGGTGCCAGCGTGGTGGTG
TCGATGGTAGAACGAAGCGGCGTCGAAGCCTGTAAAGCGGCGGTGCACAATCTTCTCGCGCAACGCGTCA
GTGGGCTGATCATTAACTATCCGCTGGATGACCAGGATGCCATTGCTGTGGAAGCTGCCTGCACTAATGT
TCCGGCGTTATTTCTTGATGTCTCTGACCAGACACCCATCAACAGTATTATTTTCTCCCATGAAGACGGT
ACGCGACTGGGCGTGGAGCATCTGGTCGCATTGGGTCACCAGCAAATCGCGCTGTTAGCGGGCCCATTAA
GTTCTGTCTCGGCGCGTCTGCGTCTGGCTGGCTGGCATAAATATCTCACTCGCAATCAAATTCAGCCGAT
AGCGGAACGGGAAGGCGACTGGAGTGCCATGTCCGGTTTTCAACAAACCATGCAAATGCTGAATGAGGGC
ATCGTTCCCACTGCGATGCTGGTTGCCAACGATCAGATGGCGCTGGGCGCAATGCGCGCCATTACCGAGT
CCGGGCTGCGCGTTGGTGCGGATATCTCGGTAGTGGGATACGACGATACCGAAGACAGCTCATGTTATAT
CCCGCCGTTAACCACCATCAAACAGGATTTTCGCCTGCTGGGGCAAACCAGCGTGGACCGCTTGCTGCAA
CTCTCTCAGGGCCAGGCGGTGAAGGGCAATCAGCTGTTGCCCGTCTCACTGGTGAAAAGAAAAACCACCC
TGGCGCCCAATACGCAAACCGCCTCTCCCCGCGCGTTGGCCGATTCATTAATGCAGCTGGCACGACAGGT
TTCCCGACTGGAAAGCGGGCAGTGAGCGCAACGCAATTAATGTAAGTTAGCTCACTCATTAGGCACCGGG
ATCTCGACCGATGCCCTTGAGAGCCTTCAACCCAGTCAGCTCCTTCCGGTGGGCGCGGGGCATGACTATC
GTCGCCGCACTTATGACTGTCTTCTTTATCATGCAACTCGTAGGACAGGTGCCGGCAGCGCTCTGGGTCA
TTTTCGGCGAGGACCGCTTTCGCTGGAGCGCGACGATGATCGGCCTGTCGCTTGCGGTATTCGGAATCTT
GCACGCCCTCGCTCAAGCCTTCGTCACTGGTCCCGCCACCAAACGTTTCGGCGAGAAGCAGGCCATTATC
GCCGGCATGGCGGCCGACGCGCTGGGCTACGTCTTGCTGGCGTTCGCGACGCGAGGCTGGATGGCCTTCC
CCATTATGATTCTTCTCGCTTCCGGCGGCATCGGGATGCCCGCGTTGCAGGCCATGCTGTCCAGGCAGGT
AGATGACGACCATCAGGGACAGCTTCAAGGATCGCTCGCGGCTCTTACCAGCCTAACTTCGATCATTGGA
CCGCTGATCGTCACGGCGATTTATGCCGCCTCGGCGAGCACATGGAACGGGTTGGCATGGATTGTAGGCG
CCGCCCTATACCTTGTCTGCCTCCCCGCGTTGCGTCGCGGTGCATGGAGCCGGGCCACCTCGACCTGAAT
GGAAGCCGGCGGCACCTCGCTAACGGATTCACCACTCCAAGAATTGGAGCCAATCAATTCTTGCGGAGAA
CTGTGAATGCGCAAACCAACCCTTGGCAGAACATATCCATCGCGTCCGCCATCTCCAGCAGCCGCACGCG
GCGCATCTCGGGCAGCGTTGGGTCCTGGCCACGGGTGCGCATGATCGTGCTCCTGTCGTTGAGGACCCGG
CTAGGCTGGCGGGGTTGCCTTACTGGTTAGCAGAATGAATCACCGATACGCGAGCGAACGTGAAGCGACT
GCTGCTGCAAAACGTCTGCGACCTGAGCAACAACATGAATGGTCTTCGGTTTCCGTGTTTCGTAAAGTCT
GGAAACGCGGAAGTCAGCGCCCTGCACCATTATGTTCCGGATCTGCATCGCAGGATGCTGCTGGCTACCC
TGTGGAACACCTACATCTGTATTAACGAAGCGCTGGCATTGACCCTGAGTGATTTTTCTCTGGTCCCGCC
GCATCCATACCGCCAGTTGTTTACCCTCACAACGTTCCAGTAACCGGGCATGTTCATCATCAGTAACCCG
TATCGTGAGCATCCTCTCTCGTTTCATCGGTATCATTACCCCCATGAACAGAAATCCCCCTTACACGGAG
GCATCAGTGACCAAACAGGAAAAAACCGCCCTTAACATGGCCCGCTTTATCAGAAGCCAGACATTAACGC
TTCTGGAGAAACTCAACGAGCTGGACGCGGATGAACAGGCAGACATCTGTGAATCGCTTCACGACCACGC
TGATGAGCTTTACCGCAGCTGCCTCGCGCGTTTCGGTGATGACGGTGAAAACCTCTGACACATGCAGCTC
CCGGAGACGGTCACAGCTTGTCTGTAAGCGGATGCCGGGAGCAGACAAGCCCGTCAGGGCGCGTCAGCGG
GTGTTGGCGGGTGTCGGGGCGCAGCCATGACCCAGTCACGTAGCGATAGCGGAGTGTATACTGGCTTAAC
TATGCGGCATCAGAGCAGATTGTACTGAGAGTGCACCATTGCGGTGTGAAATACCGCACAGATGCGTAAG
GAGAAAATACCGCATCAGGCGCTCTTCCGCTTCCTCGCTCACTGACTCGCTGCGCTCGGTCGTTCGGCTG
CGGCGAGCGGTATCAGCTCACTCAAAGGCGGTAATACGGTTATCCACAGAATCAGGGGATAACGCAGGAA
AGAACATGTGAGCAAAAGGCCAGCAAAAGGCCAGGAACCGTAAAAAGGCCGCGTTGCTGGCGTTTTTCCA
TAGGCTCCGCCCCCCTGACGAGCATCACAAAAATCGACGCTCAAGTCAGAGGTGGCGAAACCCGACAGGA
CTATAAAGATACCAGGCGTTTCCCCCTGGAAGCTCCCTCGTGCGCTCTCCTGTTCCGACCCTGCCGCTTA
CCGGATACCTGTCCGCCTTTCTCCCTTCGGGAAGCGTGGCGCTTTCTCATAGCTCACGCTGTAGGTATCT
CAGTTCGGTGTAGGTCGTTCGCTCCAAGCTGGGCTGTGTGCACGAACCCCCCGTTCAGCCCGACCGCTGC
GCCTTATCCGGTAACTATCGTCTTGAGTCCAACCCGGTAAGACACGACTTATCGCCACTGGCAGCAGCCA
CTGGTAACAGGATTAGCAGAGCGAGGTATGTAGGCGGTGCTACAGAGTTCTTGAAGTGGTGGCCTAACTA
CGGCTACACTAGAAGGACAGTATTTGGTATCTGCGCTCTGCTGAAGCCAGTTACCTTCGGAAAAAGAGTT
GGTAGCTCTTGATCCGGCAAACAAACCACCGCTGGTAGCGGTGGTTTTTTTGTTTGCAAGCAGCAGATTA
CGCGCAGAAAAAAAGGATCTCAAGAAGATCCTTTGATCTTTTCTACGGGGTCTGACGCTCAGTGGAACGA
AAACTCACGTTAAGGGATTTTGGTCATGAGATTATCAAAAAGGATCTTCACCTAGATCCTTTTAAATTAA
AAATGAAGTTTTAAATCAATCTAAAGTATATATGAGTAAACTTGGTCTGACAGTTACCAATGCTTAATCA
GTGAGGCACCTATCTCAGCGATCTGTCTATTTCGTTCATCCATAGTTGCCTGACTCCCCGTCGTGTAGAT
AACTACGATACGGGAGGGCTTACCATCTGGCCCCAGTGCTGCAATGATACCGCGAGACCCACGCTCACCG
GCTCCAGATTTATCAGCAATAAACCAGCCAGCCGGAAGGGCCGAGCGCAGAAGTGGTCCTGCAACTTTAT
CCGCCTCCATCCAGTCTATTAATTGTTGCCGGGAAGCTAGAGTAAGTAGTTCGCCAGTTAATAGTTTGCG
CAACGTTGTTGCCATTGCTGCAGGCATCGTGGTGTCACGCTCGTCGTTTGGTATGGCTTCATTCAGCTCC
GGTTCCCAACGATCAAGGCGAGTTACATGATCCCCCATGTTGTGCAAAAAAGCGGTTAGCTCCTTCGGTC
CTCCGATCGTTGTCAGAAGTAAGTTGGCCGCAGTGTTATCACTCATGGTTATGGCAGCACTGCATAATTC
TCTTACTGTCATGCCATCCGTAAGATGCTTTTCTGTGACTGGTGAGTACTCAACCAAGTCATTCTGAGAA
TAGTGTATGCGGCGACCGAGTTGCTCTTGCCCGGCGTCAACACGGGATAATACCGCGCCACATAGCAGAA
CTTTAAAAGTGCTCATCATTGGAAAACGTTCTTCGGGGCGAAAACTCTCAAGGATCTTACCGCTGTTGAG
ATCCAGTTCGATGTAACCCACTCGTGCACCCAACTGATCTTCAGCATCTTTTACTTTCACCAGCGTTTCT
GGGTGAGCAAAAACAGGAAGGCAAAATGCCGCAAAAAAGGGAATAAGGGCGACACGGAAATGTTGAATAC
TCATACTCTTCCTTTTTCAATATTATTGAAGCATTTATCAGGGTTATTGTCTCATGAGCGGATACATATT
TGAATGTATTTAGAAAAATAAACAAATAGGGGTTCCGCGCACATTTCCCCGAAAAGTGCCACCTGACGTC
TAAGAAACCATTATTATCATGACATTAACCTATAAAAATAGGCGTATCACGAGGCCCTTTCGTCTTCAAG
AA
